>Addgene plasmid #84196 | Osa-pCAMBIA-1301-STTM164 | depositor partial sequence | sequence record 160752 | Backbone sequence
GATCTGAGGGTAAATTTCTAGTTTTTCTCCTTCATTTTCTTGGTTAGGACCCTTTTCTCTTTTTATTTTT
TTGAGCTTTGATCTTTCTTTAAACTGATCTATTTTTTAATTGATTGGTTATGGTGTAAATATTACATAGC
TTTAACTGATAATCTGATTACTTTATTTCGTGTGTCTATGATGATGATGATAGTTACAGAACCGACGACT
CGTCCGTCCTGTAGAAACCCCAACCCGTGAAATCAAAAAACTCGACGGCCTGTGGGCATTCAGTCTGGAT
CGCGAAAACTGTGGAATTGATCAGCGTTGGTGGGAAAGCGCGTTACAAGAAAGCCGGGCAATTGCTGTGC
CAGGCAGTTTTAACGATCAGTTCGCCGATGCAGATATTCGTAATTATGCGGGCAACGTCTGGTATCAGCG
CGAAGTCTTTATACCGAAAGGTTGGGCAGGCCAGCGTATCGTGCTGCGTTTCGATGCGGTCACTCATTAC
GGCAAAGTGTGGGTCAATAATCAGGAAGTGATGGAGCATCAGGGCGGCTATACGCCATTTGAAGCCGATG
TCACGCCGTATGTTATTGCCGGGAAAAGTGTACGTATCACCGTTTGTGTGAACAACGAACTGAACTGGCA
GACTATCCCGCCGGGAATGGTGATTACCGACGAAAACGGCAAGAAAAAGCAGTCTTACTTCCATGATTTC
TTTAACTATGCCGGAATCCATCGCAGCGTAATGCTCTACACCACGCCGAACACCTGGGTGGACGATATCA
CCGTGGTGACGCATGTCGCGCAAGACTGTAACCACGCGTCTGTTGACTGGCAGGTGGTGGCCAATGGTGA
TGTCAGCGTTGAACTGCGTGATGCGGATCAACAGGTGGTTGCAACTGGACAAGGCACTAGCGGGACTTTG
CAAGTGGTGAATCCGCACCTCTGGCAACCGGGTGAAGGTTATCTCTATGAACTCGAAGTCACAGCCAAAA
GCCAGACAGAGTCTGATATCTACCCGCTTCGCGTCGGCATCCGGTCAGTGGCAGTGAAGGGCCAACAGTT
CCTGATTAACCACAAACCGTTCTACTTTACTGGCTTTGGTCGTCATGAAGATGCGGACTTACGTGGCAAA
GGATTCGATAACGTGCTGATGGTGCACGACCACGCATTAATGGACTGGATTGGGGCCAACTCCTACCGTA
CCTCGCATTACCCTTACGCTGAAGAGATGCTCGACTGGGCAGATGAACATGGCATCGTGGTGATTGATGA
AACTGCTGCTGTCGGCTTTCAGCTGTCTTTAGGCATTGGTTTCGAAGCGGGCAACAAGCCGAAAGAACTG
TACAGCGAAGAGGCAGTCAACGGGGAAACTCAGCAAGCGCACTTACAGGCGATTAAAGAGCTGATAGCGC
GTGACAAAAACCACCCAAGCGTGGTGATGTGGAGTATTGCCAACGAACCGGATACCCGTCCGCAAGGTGC
ACGGGAATATTTCGCGCCACTGGCGGAAGCAACGCGTAAACTCGACCCGACGCGTCCGATCACCTGCGTC
AATGTAATGTTCTGCGACGCTCACACCGATACCATCAGCGATCTCTTTGATGTGCTGTGCCTGAACCGTT
ATTACGGATGGTATGTCCAAAGCGGCGATTTGGAAACGGCAGAGAAGGTACTGGAAAAAGAACTTCTGGC
CTGGCAGGAGAAACTGCATCAGCCGATTATCATCACCGAATACGGCGTGGATACGTTAGCCGGGCTGCAC
TCAATGTACACCGACATGTGGAGTGAAGAGTATCAGTGTGCATGGCTGGATATGTATCACCGCGTCTTTG
ATCGCGTCAGCGCCGTCGTCGGTGAACAGGTATGGAATTTCGCCGATTTTGCGACCTCGCAAGGCATATT
GCGCGTTGGCGGTAACAAGAAAGGGATCTTCACTCGCGACCGCAAACCGAAGTCGGCGGCTTTTCTGCTG
CAAAAACGCTGGACTGGCATGAACTTCGGTGAAAAACCGCAGCAGGGAGGCAAACAAGCTAGCCACCACC
ACCACCACCACGTGTGAATTACAGGTGACCAGCTCGAATTTCCCCGATCGTTCAAACATTTGGCAATAAA
GTTTCTTAAGATTGAATCCTGTTGCCGGTCTTGCGATGATTATCATATAATTTCTGTTGAATTACGTTAA
GCATGTAATAATTAACATGTAATGCATGACGTTATTTATGAGATGGGTTTTTATGATTAGAGTCCCGCAA
TTATACATTTAATACGCGATAGAAAACAAAATATAGCGCGCAAACTAGGATAAATTATCGCGCGCGGTGT
CATCTATGTTACTAGATCGGGAATTAAACTATCAGTGTTTGACAGGATATATTGGCGGGTAAACCTAAGA
GAAAAGAGCGTTTATTAGAATAACGGATATTTAAAAGGGCGTGAAAAGGTTTATCCGTTCGTCCATTTGT
ATGTGCATGCCAACCACAGGGTTCCCCTCGGGATCAAAGTACTTTGATCCAACCCCTCCGCTGCTATAGT
GCAGTCGGCTTCTGACGTTCAGTGCAGCCGTCTTCTGAAAACGACATGTCGCACAAGTCCTAAGTTACGC
GACAGGCTGCCGCCCTGCCCTTTTCCTGGCGTTTTCTTGTCGCGTGTTTTAGTCGCATAAAGTAGAATAC
TTGCGACTAGAACCGGAGACATTACGCCATGAACAAGAGCGCCGCCGCTGGCCTGCTGGGCTATGCCCGC
GTCAGCACCGACGACCAGGACTTGACCAACCAACGGGCCGAACTGCACGCGGCCGGCTGCACCAAGCTGT
TTTCCGAGAAGATCACCGGCACCAGGCGCGACCGCCCGGAGCTGGCCAGGATGCTTGACCACCTACGCCC
TGGCGACGTTGTGACAGTGACCAGGCTAGACCGCCTGGCCCGCAGCACCCGCGACCTACTGGACATTGCC
GAGCGCATCCAGGAGGCCGGCGCGGGCCTGCGTAGCCTGGCAGAGCCGTGGGCCGACACCACCACGCCGG
CCGGCCGCATGGTGTTGACCGTGTTCGCCGGCATTGCCGAGTTCGAGCGTTCCCTAATCATCGACCGCAC
CCGGAGCGGGCGCGAGGCCGCCAAGGCCCGAGGCGTGAAGTTTGGCCCCCGCCCTACCCTCACCCCGGCA
CAGATCGCGCACGCCCGCGAGCTGATCGACCAGGAAGGCCGCACCGTGAAAGAGGCGGCTGCACTGCTTG
GCGTGCATCGCTCGACCCTGTACCGCGCACTTGAGCGCAGCGAGGAAGTGACGCCCACCGAGGCCAGGCG
GCGCGGTGCCTTCCGTGAGGACGCATTGACCGAGGCCGACGCCCTGGCGGCCGCCGAGAATGAACGCCAA
GAGGAACAAGCATGAAACCGCACCAGGACGGCCAGGACGAACCGTTTTTCATTACCGAAGAGATCGAGGC
GGAGATGATCGCGGCCGGGTACGTGTTCGAGCCGCCCGCGCACGTCTCAACCGTGCGGCTGCATGAAATC
CTGGCCGGTTTGTCTGATGCCAAGCTGGCGGCCTGGCCGGCCAGCTTGGCCGCTGAAGAAACCGAGCGCC
GCCGTCTAAAAAGGTGATGTGTATTTGAGTAAAACAGCTTGCGTCATGCGGTCGCTGCGTATATGATGCG
ATGAGTAAATAAACAAATACGCAAGGGGAACGCATGAAGGTTATCGCTGTACTTAACCAGAAAGGCGGGT
CAGGCAAGACGACCATCGCAACCCATCTAGCCCGCGCCCTGCAACTCGCCGGGGCCGATGTTCTGTTAGT
CGATTCCGATCCCCAGGGCAGTGCCCGCGATTGGGCGGCCGTGCGGGAAGATCAACCGCTAACCGTTGTC
GGCATCGACCGCCCGACGATTGACCGCGACGTGAAGGCCATCGGCCGGCGCGACTTCGTAGTGATCGACG
GAGCGCCCCAGGCGGCGGACTTGGCTGTGTCCGCGATCAAGGCAGCCGACTTCGTGCTGATTCCGGTGCA
GCCAAGCCCTTACGACATATGGGCCACCGCCGACCTGGTGGAGCTGGTTAAGCAGCGCATTGAGGTCACG
GATGGAAGGCTACAAGCGGCCTTTGTCGTGTCGCGGGCGATCAAAGGCACGCGCATCGGCGGTGAGGTTG
CCGAGGCGCTGGCCGGGTACGAGCTGCCCATTCTTGAGTCCCGTATCACGCAGCGCGTGAGCTACCCAGG
CACTGCCGCCGCCGGCACAACCGTTCTTGAATCAGAACCCGAGGGCGACGCTGCCCGCGAGGTCCAGGCG
CTGGCCGCTGAAATTAAATCAAAACTCATTTGAGTTAATGAGGTAAAGAGAAAATGAGCAAAAGCACAAA
CACGCTAAGTGCCGGCCGTCCGAGCGCACGCAGCAGCAAGGCTGCAACGTTGGCCAGCCTGGCAGACACG
CCAGCCATGAAGCGGGTCAACTTTCAGTTGCCGGCGGAGGATCACACCAAGCTGAAGATGTACGCGGTAC
GCCAAGGCAAGACCATTACCGAGCTGCTATCTGAATACATCGCGCAGCTACCAGAGTAAATGAGCAAATG
AATAAATGAGTAGATGAATTTTAGCGGCTAAAGGAGGCGGCATGGAAAATCAAGAACAACCAGGCACCGA
CGCCGTGGAATGCCCCATGTGTGGAGGAACGGGCGGTTGGCCAGGCGTAAGCGGCTGGGTTGTCTGCCGG
CCCTGCAATGGCACTGGAACCCCCAAGCCCGAGGAATCGGCGTGAGCGGTCGCAAACCATCCGGCCCGGT
ACAAATCGGCGCGGCGCTGGGTGATGACCTGGTGGAGAAGTTGAAGGCCGCGCAGGCCGCCCAGCGGCAA
CGCATCGAGGCAGAAGCACGCCCCGGTGAATCGTGGCAAGCGGCCGCTGATCGAATCCGCAAAGAATCCC
GGCAACCGCCGGCAGCCGGTGCGCCGTCGATTAGGAAGCCGCCCAAGGGCGACGAGCAACCAGATTTTTT
CGTTCCGATGCTCTATGACGTGGGCACCCGCGATAGTCGCAGCATCATGGACGTGGCCGTTTTCCGTCTG
TCGAAGCGTGACCGACGAGCTGGCGAGGTGATCCGCTACGAGCTTCCAGACGGGCACGTAGAGGTTTCCG
CAGGGCCGGCCGGCATGGCCAGTGTGTGGGATTACGACCTGGTACTGATGGCGGTTTCCCATCTAACCGA
ATCCATGAACCGATACCGGGAAGGGAAGGGAGACAAGCCCGGCCGCGTGTTCCGTCCACACGTTGCGGAC
GTACTCAAGTTCTGCCGGCGAGCCGATGGCGGAAAGCAGAAAGACGACCTGGTAGAAACCTGCATTCGGT
TAAACACCACGCACGTTGCCATGCAGCGTACGAAGAAGGCCAAGAACGGCCGCCTGGTGACGGTATCCGA
GGGTGAAGCCTTGATTAGCCGCTACAAGATCGTAAAGAGCGAAACCGGGCGGCCGGAGTACATCGAGATC
GAGCTAGCTGATTGGATGTACCGCGAGATCACAGAAGGCAAGAACCCGGACGTGCTGACGGTTCACCCCG
ATTACTTTTTGATCGATCCCGGCATCGGCCGTTTTCTCTACCGCCTGGCACGCCGCGCCGCAGGCAAGGC
AGAAGCCAGATGGTTGTTCAAGACGATCTACGAACGCAGTGGCAGCGCCGGAGAGTTCAAGAAGTTCTGT
TTCACCGTGCGCAAGCTGATCGGGTCAAATGACCTGCCGGAGTACGATTTGAAGGAGGAGGCGGGGCAGG
CTGGCCCGATCCTAGTCATGCGCTACCGCAACCTGATCGAGGGCGAAGCATCCGCCGGTTCCTAATGTAC
GGAGCAGATGCTAGGGCAAATTGCCCTAGCAGGGGAAAAAGGTCGAAAAGGTCTCTTTCCTGTGGATAGC
ACGTACATTGGGAACCCAAAGCCGTACATTGGGAACCGGAACCCGTACATTGGGAACCCAAAGCCGTACA
TTGGGAACCGGTCACACATGTAAGTGACTGATATAAAAGAGAAAAAAGGCGATTTTTCCGCCTAAAACTC
TTTAAAACTTATTAAAACTCTTAAAACCCGCCTGGCCTGTGCATAACTGTCTGGCCAGCGCACAGCCGAA
GAGCTGCAAAAAGCGCCTACCCTTCGGTCGCTGCGCTCCCTACGCCCCGCCGCTTCGCGTCGGCCTATCG
CGGCCGCTGGCCGCTCAAAAATGGCTGGCCTACGGCCAGGCAATCTACCAGGGCGCGGACAAGCCGCGCC
GTCGCCACTCGACCGCCGGCGCCCACATCAAGGCACCCTGCCTCGCGCGTTTCGGTGATGACGGTGAAAA
CCTCTGACACATGCAGCTCCCGGAGACGGTCACAGCTTGTCTGTAAGCGGATGCCGGGAGCAGACAAGCC
CGTCAGGGCGCGTCAGCGGGTGTTGGCGGGTGTCGGGGCGCAGCCATGACCCAGTCACGTAGCGATAGCG
GAGTGTATACTGGCTTAACTATGCGGCATCAGAGCAGATTGTACTGAGAGTGCACCATATGCGGTGTGAA
ATACCGCACAGATGCGTAAGGAGAAAATACCGCATCAGGCGCTCTTCCGCTTCCTCGCTCACTGACTCGC
TGCGCTCGGTCGTTCGGCTGCGGCGAGCGGTATCAGCTCACTCAAAGGCGGTAATACGGTTATCCACAGA
ATCAGGGGATAACGCAGGAAAGAACATGTGAGCAAAAGGCCAGCAAAAGGCCAGGAACCGTAAAAAGGCC
GCGTTGCTGGCGTTTTTCCATAGGCTCCGCCCCCCTGACGAGCATCACAAAAATCGACGCTCAAGTCAGA
GGTGGCGAAACCCGACAGGACTATAAAGATACCAGGCGTTTCCCCCTGGAAGCTCCCTCGTGCGCTCTCC
TGTTCCGACCCTGCCGCTTACCGGATACCTGTCCGCCTTTCTCCCTTCGGGAAGCGTGGCGCTTTCTCAT
AGCTCACGCTGTAGGTATCTCAGTTCGGTGTAGGTCGTTCGCTCCAAGCTGGGCTGTGTGCACGAACCCC
CCGTTCAGCCCGACCGCTGCGCCTTATCCGGTAACTATCGTCTTGAGTCCAACCCGGTAAGACACGACTT
ATCGCCACTGGCAGCAGCCACTGGTAACAGGATTAGCAGAGCGAGGTATGTAGGCGGTGCTACAGAGTTC
TTGAAGTGGTGGCCTAACTACGGCTACACTAGAAGGACAGTATTTGGTATCTGCGCTCTGCTGAAGCCAG
TTACCTTCGGAAAAAGAGTTGGTAGCTCTTGATCCGGCAAACAAACCACCGCTGGTAGCGGTGGTTTTTT
TGTTTGCAAGCAGCAGATTACGCGCAGAAAAAAAGGATCTCAAGAAGATCCTTTGATCTTTTCTACGGGG
TCTGACGCTCAGTGGAACGAAAACTCACGTTAAGGGATTTTGGTCATGCATTCTAGGTACTAAAACAATT
CATCCAGTAAAATATAATATTTTATTTTCTCCCAATCAGGCTTGATCCCCAGTAAGTCAAAAAATAGCTC
GACATACTGTTCTTCCCCGATATCCTCCCTGATCGACCGGACGCAGAAGGCAATGTCATACCACTTGTCC
GCCCTGCCGCTTCTCCCAAGATCAATAAAGCCACTTACTTTGCCATCTTTCACAAAGATGTTGCTGTCTC
CCAGGTCGCCGTGGGAAAAGACAAGTTCCTCTTCGGGCTTTTCCGTCTTTAAAAAATCATACAGCTCGCG
CGGATCTTTAAATGGAGTGTCTTCTTCCCAGTTTTCGCAATCCACATCGGCCAGATCGTTATTCAGTAAG
TAATCCAATTCGGCTAAGCGGCTGTCTAAGCTATTCGTATAGGGACAATCCGATATGTCGATGGAGTGAA
AGAGCCTGATGCACTCCGCATACAGCTCGATAATCTTTTCAGGGCTTTGTTCATCTTCATACTCTTCCGA
GCAAAGGACGCCATCGGCCTCACTCATGAGCAGATTGCTCCAGCCATCATGCCGTTCAAAGTGCAGGACC
TTTGGAACAGGCAGCTTTCCTTCCAGCCATAGCATCATGTCCTTTTCCCGTTCCACATCATAGGTGGTCC
CTTTATACCGGCTGTCCGTCATTTTTAAATATAGGTTTTCATTTTCTCCCACCAGCTTATATACCTTAGC
AGGAGACATTCCTTCCGTATCTTTTACGCAGCGGTATTTTTCGATCAGTTTTTTCAATTCCGGTGATATT
CTCATTTTAGCCATTTATTATTTCCTTCCTCTTTTCTACAGTATTTAAAGATACCCCAAGAAGCTAATTA
TAACAAGACGAACTCCAATTCACTGTTCCTTGCATTCTAAAACCTTAAATACCAGAAAACAGCTTTTTCA
AAGTTGTTTTCAAAGTTGGCGTATAACATAGTATCGACGGAGCCGATTTTGAAACCGCGGTGATCACAGG
CAGCAACGCTCTGTCATCGTTACAATCAACATGCTACCCTCCGCGAGATCATCCGTGTTTCAAACCCGGC
AGCTTAGTTGCCGTTCTTCCGAATAGCATCGGTAACATGAGCAAAGTCTGCCGCCTTACAACGGCTCTCC
CGCTGACGCCGTCCCGGACTGATGGGCTGCCTGTATCGAGTGGTGATTTTGTGCCGAGCTGCCGGTCGGG
GAGCTGTTGGCTGGCTGGTGGCAGGATATATTGTGGTGTAAACAAATTGACGCTTAGACAACTTAATAAC
ACATTGCGGACGTTTTTAATGTACTGAATTAACGCCGAATTAATTCGGGGGATCTGGATTTTAGTACTGG
ATTTTGGTTTTAGGAATTAGAAATTTTATTGATAGAAGTATTTTACAAATACAAATACATACTAAGGGTT
TCTTATATGCTCAACACATGAGCGAAACCCTATAGGAACCCTAATTCCCTTATCTGGGAACTACTCACAC
ATTATTATGGAGAAACTCGAGCTTGTCGATCGACAGATCCGGTCGGCATCTACTCTATTTCTTTGCCCTC
GGACGAGTGCTGGGGCGTCGGTTTCCACTATCGGCGAGTACTTCTACACAGCCATCGGTCCAGACGGCCG
CGCTTCTGCGGGCGATTTGTGTACGCCCGACAGTCCCGGCTCCGGATCGGACGATTGCGTCGCATCGACC
CTGCGCCCAAGCTGCATCATCGAAATTGCCGTCAACCAAGCTCTGATAGAGTTGGTCAAGACCAATGCGG
AGCATATACGCCCGGAGTCGTGGCGATCCTGCAAGCTCCGGATGCCTCCGCTCGAAGTAGCGCGTCTGCT
GCTCCATACAAGCCAACCACGGCCTCCAGAAGAAGATGTTGGCGACCTCGTATTGGGAATCCCCGAACAT
CGCCTCGCTCCAGTCAATGACCGCTGTTATGCGGCCATTGTCCGTCAGGACATTGTTGGAGCCGAAATCC
GCGTGCACGAGGTGCCGGACTTCGGGGCAGTCCTCGGCCCAAAGCATCAGCTCATCGAGAGCCTGCGCGA
CGGACGCACTGACGGTGTCGTCCATCACAGTTTGCCAGTGATACACATGGGGATCAGCAATCGCGCATAT
GAAATCACGCCATGTAGTGTATTGACCGATTCCTTGCGGTCCGAATGGGCCGAACCCGCTCGTCTGGCTA
AGATCGGCCGCAGCGATCGCATCCATAGCCTCCGCGACCGGTTGTAGAACAGCGGGCAGTTCGGTTTCAG
GCAGGTCTTGCAACGTGACACCCTGTGCACGGCGGGAGATGCAATAGGTCAGGCTCTCGCTAAACTCCCC
AATGTCAAGCACTTCCGGAATCGGGAGCGCGGCCGATGCAAAGTGCCGATAAACATAACGATCTTTGTAG
AAACCATCGGCGCAGCTATTTACCCGCAGGACATATCCACGCCCTCCTACATCGAAGCTGAAAGCACGAG
ATTCTTCGCCCTCCGAGAGCTGCATCAGGTCGGAGACGCTGTCGAACTTTTCGATCAGAAACTTCTCGAC
AGACGTCGCGGTGAGTTCAGGCTTTTTCATATCTCATTGCCCCCCGGGATCTGCGAAAGCTCGAGAGAGA
TAGATTTGTAGAGAGAGACTGGTGATTTCAGCGTGTCCTCTCCAAATGAAATGAACTTCCTTATATAGAG
GAAGGTCTTGCGAAGGATAGTGGGATTGTGCGTCATCCCTTACGTCAGTGGAGATATCACATCAATCCAC
TTGCTTTGAAGACGTGGTTGGAACGTCTTCTTTTTCCACGATGCTCCTCGTGGGTGGGGGTCCATCTTTG
GGACCACTGTCGGCAGAGGCATCTTGAACGATAGCCTTTCCTTTATCGCAATGATGGCATTTGTAGGTGC
CACCTTCCTTTTCTACTGTCCTTTTGATGAAGTGACAGATAGCTGGGCAATGGAATCCGAGGAGGTTTCC
CGATATTACCCTTTGTTGAAAAGTCTCAATAGCCCTTTGGTCTTCTGAGACTGTATCTTTGATATTCTTG
GAGTAGACGAGAGTGTCGTGCTCCACCATGTTATCACATCAATCCACTTGCTTTGAAGACGTGGTTGGAA
CGTCTTCTTTTTCCACGATGCTCCTCGTGGGTGGGGGTCCATCTTTGGGACCACTGTCGGCAGAGGCATC
TTGAACGATAGCCTTTCCTTTATCGCAATGATGGCATTTGTAGGTGCCACCTTCCTTTTCTACTGTCCTT
TTGATGAAGTGACAGATAGCTGGGCAATGGAATCCGAGGAGGTTTCCCGATATTACCCTTTGTTGAAAAG
TCTCAATAGCCCTTTGGTCTTCTGAGACTGTATCTTTGATATTCTTGGAGTAGACGAGAGTGTCGTGCTC
CACCATGTTGGCAAGCTGCTCTAGCCAATACGCAAACCGCCTCTCCCCGCGCGTTGGCCGATTCATTAAT
GCAGCTGGCACGACAGGTTTCCCGACTGGAAAGCGGGCAGTGAGCGCAACGCAATTAATGTGAGTTAGCT
CACTCATTAGGCACCCCAGGCTTTACACTTTATGCTTCCGGCTCGTATGTTGTGTGGAATTGTGAGCGGA
TAACAATTTCACACAGGAAACAGCTATGACCATGATTACGAATTCGAGCTCGGTACCCGGGGATCCTCTA
GAGTCGACCTGCAGGCATGCAAGCTTGGCACTGGCCGTCGTTTTACAACGTCGTGACTGGGAAAACCCTG
GCGTTACCCAACTTAATCGCCTTGCAGCACATCCCCCTTTCGCCAGCTGGCGTAATAGCGAAGAGGCCCG
CACCGATCGCCCTTCCCAACAGTTGCGCAGCCTGAATGGCGAATGCTAGAGCAGCTTGAGCTTGGATCAG
ATTGTCGTTTCCCGCCTTCAGTTTAGCTTCATGGAGTCAAAGATTCAAATAGAGGACCTAACAGAACTCG
CCGTAAAGACTGGCGAACAGTTCATACAGAGTCTCTTACGACTCAATGACAAGAAGAAAATCTTCGTCAA
CATGGTGGAGCACGACACACTTGTCTACTCCAAAAATATCAAAGATACAGTCTCAGAAGACCAAAGGGCA
ATTGAGACTTTTCAACAAAGGGTAATATCCGGAAACCTCCTCGGATTCCATTGCCCAGCTATCTGTCACT
TTATTGTGAAGATAGTGGAAAAGGAAGGTGGCTCCTACAAATGCCATCATTGCGATAAAGGAAAGGCCAT
CGTTGAAGATGCCTCTGCCGACAGTGGTCCCAAAGATGGACCCCCACCCACGAGGAGCATCGTGGAAAAA
GAAGACGTTCCAACCACGTCTTCAAAGCAAGTGGATTGATGTGATATCTCCACTGACGTAAGGGATGACG
CACAATCCCACTATCCTTCGCAAGACCCTTCCTCTATATAAGGAAGTTCATTTCATTTGGAGAGAACACG
GGGGACTCTTGACCATGGTA
