>Addgene plasmid #84196 | Osa-pCAMBIA-1301-STTM164 | addgene partial sequence | sequence record 174366 | Addgene Partial NGS Result
CTAAAACAATTCATCCAGTAAAATATAATATTTTATTTTCTCCCAATCAGGCTTGATCCCCAGTAAGTCA
AAAAATAGCTCGACATACTGTTCTTCCCCGATATCCTCCCTGATCGACCGGACGCAGAAGGCAATGTCAT
ACCACTTGTCCGCCCTGCCGCTTCTCCCAAGATCAATAAAGCCACTTACTTTGCCATCTTTCACAAAGAT
GTTGCTGTCTCCCAGGTCGCCGTGGGAAAAGACAAGTTCCTCTTCGGGCTTTTCCGTCTTTAAAAAATCA
TACAGCTCGCGCGGATCTTTAAATGGAGTGTCTTCTTCCCAGTTTTCGCAATCCACATCGGCCAGATCGT
TATTCAGTAAGTAATCCAATTCGGCTAAGCGGCTGTCTAAGCTATTCGTATAGGGACAATCCGATATGTC
GATGGAGTGAAAGAGCCTGATGCACTCCGCATACAGCTCGATAATCTTTTCAGGGCTTTGTTCATCTTCA
TACTCTTCCGAGCAAAGGACGCCATCGGCCTCACTCATGAGCAGATTGCTCCAGCCATCATGCCGTTCAA
AGTGCAGGACCTTTGGAACAGGCAGCTTTCCTTCCAGCCATAGCATCATGTCCTTTTCCCGTTCCACATC
ATAGGTGGTCCCTTTATACCGGCTGTCCGTCATTTTTAAATATAGGTTTTCATTTTCTCCCACCAGCTTA
TATACCTTAGCAGGAGACATTCCTTCCGTATCTTTTACGCAGCGGTATTTTTCGATCAGTTTTTTCAATT
CCGGTGATATTCTCATTTTAGCCATTTATTATTTCCTTCCTCTTTTCTACAGTATTTAAAGATACCCCAA
GAAGCTAATTATAACAAGACGAACTCCAATTCACTGTTCCTTGCATTCTAAAACCTTAAATACCAGAAAA
CAGCTTTTTCAAAGTTGTTTTCAAAGTTGGCGTATAACATAGTATCGACGGAGCCGATTTTGAAACCGCG
GTGATCACAGGCAGCAACGCTCTGTCATCGTTACAATCAACATGCTACCCTCCGCGAGATCATCCGTGTT
TCAAACCCGGCAGCTTAGTTGCCGTTCTTCCGAATAGCATCGGTAACATGAGCAAAGTCTGCCGCCTTAC
AACGGCTCTCCCGCTGACGCCGTCCCGGACTGATGGGCTGCCTGTATCGAGTGGTGATTTTGTGCCGAGC
TGCCGGTCGGGGAGCTGTTGGCTGGCTGGTGGCAGGATATATTGTGGTGTAAACAAATTGACGCTTAGAC
AACTTAATAACACATTGCGGACGTTTTTAATGTACTGAATTAACGCCGAATTAATTCGGGGGATCTGGAT
TTTAGTACTGGATTTTGGTTTTAGGAATTAGAAATTTTATTGATAGAAGTATTTTACAAATACAAATACA
TACTAAGGGTTTCTTATATGCTCAACACATGAGCGAAACCCTATAGGAACCCTAATTCCCTTATCTGGGA
ACTACTCACACATTATTATGGAGAAACTCGAGCTTGTCGATCGACAGATCCCGGTCGGCATCTACTCTAT
TTCTTTGCCCTCGGACGAGTGCTGGGGCGTCGGTTTCCACTATCGGCGAGTACTTCTACACAGCCATCGG
TCCAGACGGCCGCGCTTCTGCGGGCGATTTGTGTACGCCCGACAGTCCCGGCTCCGGATCGGACGATTGC
GTCGCATCGACCCTGCGCCCAAGCTGCATCATCGAAATTGCCGTCAACCAAGCTCTGATAGAGTTGGTCA
AGACCAATGCGGAGCATATACGCCCGGAGTCGTGGCGATCCTGCAAGCTCCGGATGCCTCCGCTCGAAGT
AGCGCGTCTGCTGCTCCATACAAGCCAACCACGGCCTCCAGAAGAAGATGTTGGCGACCTCGTATTGGGA
ATCCCCGAACATCGCCTCGCTCCAGTCAATGACCGCTGTTATGCGGCCATTGTCCGTCAGGACATTGTTG
GAGCCGAAATCCGCGTGCACGAGGTGCCGGACTTCGGGGCAGTCCTCGGCCCAAAGCATCAGCTCATCGA
GAGCCTGCGCGACGGACGCACTGACGGTGTCGTCCATCACAGTTTGCCAGTGATACACATGGGGATCAGC
AATCGCGCATATGAAATCACGCCATGTAGTGTATTGACCGATTCCTTGCGGTCCGAATGGGCCGAACCCG
CTCGTCTGGCTAAGATCGGCCGCAGCGATCGCATCCATAGCCTCCGCGACCGGTTGTAGAACAGCGGGCA
GTTCGGTTTCAGGCAGGTCTTGCAACGTGACACCCTGTGAACGGCGGGAGATGCAATAGGTCAGGCTCTC
GCTAAACTCCCCAATGTCAAGCACTTCCGGAATCGGGAGCGCGGCCGATGCAAAGTGCCGATAAACATAA
CGATCTTTGTAGAAACCATCGGCGCAGCTATTTACCCGCAGGACATATCCACGCCCTCCTACATCGAAGC
TGAAAGCACGAGATTCTTCGCCCTCCGAGAGCTGCATCAGGTCGGAGACGCTGTCGAACTTTTCGATCAG
AAACTTCTCGACAGACGTCGCGGTGAGTTCAGGCTTTTTCATATCTCATTGCCCCCCGGATCTGCGAAAG
CTCGAGAGAGATAGATTTGTAGAGAGAGACTGGTGATTTCAGCGTGTCCTCTCCAAATGAAATGAACTTC
CTTATATAGAGGAAGGGTCTTGCGAAGGATAGTGGGATTGTGCGTCATCCCTTACGTCAGTGGAGATATC
ACATCAATCCACTTGCTTTGAAGACGTGGTTGGAACGTCTTCTTTTTCCACGATGCTCCTCGTGGGTGGG
GGTCCATCTTTGGGACCACTGTCGGCAGAGGCATCTTGAACGATAGCCTTTCCTTTATCGCAATGATGGC
ATTTGTAGGTGCCACCTTCCTTTTCTACTGTCCTTTTGATGAAGTGACAGATAGCTGGGCAATGGAATCC
GAGGAGGTTTCCCGATATTACCCTTTGTTGAAAAGTCTCAATAGCCCTTTGGTCTTCTGAGACTGTATCT
TTGATATTCTTGGAGTAGACGAGAGTGTCGTGCTCCACCATGTTCACATCAATCCACTTGCTTTGAAGAC
GTGGTTGGAACGTCTTCTTTTTCCACGATGCTCCTCGTGGGTGGGGGTCCATCTTTGGGACCACTGTCGG
CAGAGGCATCTTGAATGATAGCCTTTCCTTTATCGCAATGATGGCATTTGTAGGAGCCACCTTCCTTTTC
CACTGTCCTTTCGATGAAGTGACAGATAGCTGGGCAATGGAATCCGAGGAGGTTTCCCGAAATTACCCTT
TGTTGAAAAGTCTCAATAGCCCTTTGGTCTTCTGAGACTGTATCTTTGGCATTTTTGGAGTAGGGATCAG
ATCTACCGGTCTCCCTATAGTGAGTCGTATTAATTTCGATAAGCCAGGTTAACCTGCATTAATGAATCGG
CTGCAGTACCCGGGAATTTAACCCGCCTAATGAGCGGGCTTTTTTTTGTGATCCAAAGGATCTCCTTGAG
ATCCTTTTTTTCTGCGCGTAATCTGCTGCTTGCAAACTTAATTAATCTAGCTAGAGGATCCCCGGGTACC
GAGCTCGAATTCGTAATCATGTCATAGCTGTTTCCTGTGTGAAATTGTTATCCGCTCACAATTCCACACA
ACATACGAGCCGGAAGCATAAAGTGTAAAGCCTGGGGTGCCTAATGAGTGAGCTAACTCACATTAATTGC
GTTGCGCTCACTGCCCGCTTTCCAGTCGGGAAACCTGTCGTGCCAGCTGCATTAATGAATCGGCCAACGC
GCGGGGAGAGGCGGTTTGCGTATTGGCTAGAGCAGCTTGCCAACATGGTGGAGCACGACACTCTCGTCTA
CTCCAAGAATATCAAAGATACAGTCTCAGAAGACCAAAGGGCTATTGAGACTTTTCAACAAAGGGTAATA
TCGGGAAACCTCCTCGGATTCCATTGCCCAGCTATCTGTCACTTCATCAAAAGGACAGTAGAAAAGGAAG
GTGGCACCTACAAATGCCATCATTGCGATAAAGGAAAGGCTATCATTCAAGATGCCTCTGCCGACAGTGG
TCCCAAAGATGGACCCCCACCCACGAGGAGCATCGTGGGAAAAGAAGACGTTCCAACCACGTCTTCAAAG
CAAGTGGATTGATGTGACATCTCCACTGACGTAAGGGATGACGCACAATCCCGCCCCTACTCCAAAAATG
TCAAAGATACTGTCTCAGAAGACCAAAGGGCTATTGAGACTTTTCAACAAAGGGTAATTTCGGGAAACCT
CCTCGGATTCCATTGCCCAGCTACCTGTCACCTCATCGAAAGGACAGTAGAAAAGGAAGGTGGCTCCTAC
AAATGCCATCATCGCGATAAAGGAAAGGCTATCATTCAAGATGCCTCTGCCGACAGTGGTCCCAAAGATG
GACCCCCACCCACGAGGAGCATCGTGGAAAAAGAAGACGTTCCAACCACGTCTTCAAAGCAAGTGGATTG
ATGTGACATCTCCACTGACATAAGGGATGACGCACAACCCCACTATCCTTCGCAAGACCCTTCCTCTATA
TAAGGAAGTTCATTTCATTTGGAGAGGACAGCCCAAGCTTGGTACCCTCACGTGCCCGTATGCTTCTCCA
GTTGTTGTTGTTATGGTCTAATTTAAATATGGTCTAAAGAAGAAGAATCTCACGTGCCCGTATGCTTCTC
CAGGATCCACTAGTGAATTCGGTACGCTGAAATCACCAGTCTCTCTCTACAAATCTATCTCTCTCTATTT
TCTCCATAAATAATGTGTGAGTAGTTTCCCGATAAGGGAAATTAGGGTTCTTATAGGGTTTCGCTCATGT
GTTGAGCATATAAGAGACCCTTAGTATGTATTTGTATTTGTAAAATACTCCTATCAATAAAATTTCTAAT
TCCTAAAACCAAAATCCAGTACTAAAATCCAGATCTCCTAAAGTCCCTATAGATCTTTGTCGTGAATATA
AACCAGACACGAGACGACTAGACCTGGAGCCCAGACGCCGTTCGAAGCTAGAAGTACCGCTTAGGCAGGA
GGCCGTTAGGGAAAAGATGCTAAGGCAGGGTTGGTTACGTTGACTCCCCCGTAGGTTTGGTTTAAATATG
ATGAAGTGGACGGAAGGAAGGAGGAAGACAAGGAAGGATAAGGTTGCAGGCCCTGTGCAAGGTAAGAAGA
TGGAAATTTGATAGAGGTACGCTACTATACTTATACTATACGCTAAGGGAATGATTGTATTTATACCCTA
TACCCCCTAATAACCCCTTATCAATTTAAGAAATAATCCGCATAAGCCCCCGCTTAAAAATTGGTATCAG
AGCCATGAATAGGTCTATGACCAAAACTCAAGAGGATAAAACCTCACCAAAATACGAAAGAGTCCTTAAC
TCTAAAGATAAAAGATCCTTCAAGATCAAAACTAGTTCCCTCACACCGGTGACGGGGATCGCATGCGACC
TCTAGACCATCACATTGGAGCTTCAGCTGCTCGAGTTCTATAGTGTCACCTAAATCGTATGTGTACGATA
CATAAGGTTATGTATTAATTGTAGCCGCGTTCTAACGTCGACAGGCCTGTACCAATTACGCCCCGCCCTG
CCACTCATCGCAGTACTGTTGTAATTCATTAAGCATTCTGCCGACATGGAAGCCATCACAAACGGCATGA
TGAACCTGAATCGCCAGCGGCATCAGCACCTTGTCGCCTTGCGTATAATATTTGCCCATGGTGAAAACGG
GGGCGAAGAAGTTGTCCATATTGGCCACGTTTAAATCAAAACTGGTGAAACTCACCCAGGGATTGGCTGA
GACGAAAAACATATTCTCAATAAACCCTTTAGGGAAATAGGCCAGGTTTTCACCGTAACACGCCACATCT
TGCGAATATATGTGTAGAAACTGCCGGAAATCGTCGTGGTATTCACTCCAGAGCGATGAAAACGTTTCAG
TTTGCTCATGGAAAACGGTGTAACAAGGGTGAACACTATCCCATATTACCAGCTCACCGTCTTTCATTGC
CATACGGAACTCCGGATGAGCATTCATCAGGCGGGCAAGAATGTGAATAAAGGCCGGATAAAACTTGTGC
TTATTTTTCTTTACGGTCTTTAAAAAGGCCGTAATATCCAGCTGAACGGTCTGGTTATAGGTACATTGAG
CAACTGACTGAAATGCCTCAAAATGTTCTTTACGATGCCATTGGGATATATCAACGGTGGTATATCCAGT
GATTTCTTTCTCCATTTTAGCTTCCTTAGCTCCTGAAAATCTCGATAACTCATTAAAACTTATCGATGAT
AAGCTGTCAAACATGAGAATTTAGCCCGCCTAATGAGCGGGCTTTTTGCTGTGATCCGCGTTGCTGGCGT
TTTTCCATAGGCTCCGCCCCCCTGACGAGCATCACAAAAATCGACGCTCAAGTCAGAGGTGGCGAAACCC
GACAGGACTATAAAGATACCAGGCGTTTCCCCCCTGGAAGCTCCCTCGTGCGCTCTCCTGTTCCGACCCT
GCCGCTTACCGGATACCTGTCCGCCTTTCTTAATTAACTGCAGGCATGCAAGCTTCCTTTTGTCTCCCTT
TTGTCTCCCTTTTGTCTCCCTTTTGTCTCCCTTTTGTCTCCCTTTTGTCTCCCTTTTGTCTCTCGCAAGA
CCCTTCCTCTATATAAGGAAGTTCATTTCATTTGGAGAGAACACGGGGGACTCTTGACCATGGTAGATCT
GAGGGTAAATTTCTAGTTTTTCTCCTTCATTTTCTTGGTTAGGACCCTTTTCTCTTTTTATTTTTTTGAG
CTTTGATCTTTCTTTAAACTGATCTATTTTTTAATTGATTGGTTATGGTGTAAATATTACATAGCTTTAA
CTGATAATCTGATTACTTTATTTCGTGTGTCTATGATGATGATGATAGTTACAGAACCGACGACTCGTCC
GTCCTGTAGAAACCCCAACCCGTGAAATCAAAAAACTCGACGGCCTGTGGGCATTCAGTCTGGATCGCGA
AAACTGTGGAATTGATCAGCGTTGGTGGGAAAGCGCGTTACAAGAAAGCCGGGCAATTGCTGTGCCAGGC
AGTTTTAACGATCAGTTCGCCGATGCAGATATTCGTAATTATGCGGGCAACGTCTGGTATCAGCGCGAAG
TCTTTATACCGAAAGGTTGGGCAGGCCAGCGTATCGTGCTGCGTTTCGATGCGGTCACTCATTACGGCAA
AGTGTGGGTCAATAATCAGGAAGTGATGGAGCATCAGGGCGGCTATACGCCATTTGAAGCCGATGTCACG
CCGTATGTTATTGCCGGGAAAAGTGTACGTATCACCGTTTGTGTGAACAACGAACTGAACTGGCAGACTA
TCCCGCCGGGAATGGTGATTACCGACGAAAACGGCAAGAAAAAGCAGTCTTACTTCCATGATTTCTTTAA
CTATGCCGGAATCCATCGCAGCGTAATGCTCTACACCACGCCGAACACCTGGGTGGACGATATCACCGTG
GTGACGCATGTCGCGCAAGACTGTAACCACGCGTCTGTTGACTGGCAGGTGGTGGCCAATGGTGATGTCA
GCGTTGAACTGCGTGATGCGGATCAACAGGTGGTTGCAACTGGACAAGGCACTAGCGGGACTTTGCAAGT
GGTGAATCCGCACCTCTGGCAACCGGGTGAAGGTTATCTCTATGAACTGTGCGTCACAGCCAAAAGCCAG
ACAGAGTGTGATATCTACCCGCTTCGCGTCGGCATCCGGTCAGTGGCAGTGAAGGGCGAACAGTTCCTGA
TTAACCACAAACCGTTCTACTTTACTGGCTTTGGTCGTCATGAAGATGCGGACTTGCGTGGCAAAGGATT
CGATAACGTGCTGATGGTGCACGACCACGCATTAATGGACTGGATTGGGGCCAACTCCTACCGTACCTCG
CATTACCCTTACGCTGAAGAGATGCTCGACTGGGCAGATGAACATGGCATCGTGGTGATTGATGAAACTG
CTGCTGTCGGCTTTAACCTCTCTTTAGGCATTGGTTTCGAAGCGGGCAACAAGCCGAAAGAACTGTACAG
CGAAGAGGCAGTCAACGGGGAAACTCAGCAAGCGCACTTACAGGCGATTAAAGAGCTGATAGCGCGTGAC
AAAAACCACCCAAGCGTGGTGATGTGGAGTATTGCCAACGAACCGGATACCCGTCCGCAAGGTGCACGGG
AATATTTCGCGCCACTGGCGGAAGCAACGCGTAAACTCGACCCGACGCGTCCGATCACCTGCGTCAATGT
AATGTTCTGCGACGCTCACACCGATACCATCAGCGATCTCTTTGATGTGCTGTGCCTGAACCGTTATTAC
GGATGGTATGTCCAAAGCGGCGATTTGGAAACGGCAGAGAAGGTACTGGAAAAAGAACTTCTGGCCTGGC
AGGAGAAACTGCATCAGCCGATTATCATCACCGAATACGGCGTGGATACGTTAGCCGGGCTGCACTCAAT
GTACACCGACATGTGGAGTGAAGAGTATCAGTGTGCATGGCTGGATATGTATCACCGCGTCTTTGATCGC
GTCAGCGCCGTCGTCGGTGAACAGGTATGGAATTTCGCCGATTTTGCGACCTCGCAAGGCATATTGCGCG
TTGGCGGTAACAAGAAAGGGATCTTCACTCGCGACCGCAAACCGAAGTCGGCGGCTTTTCTGCTGCAAAA
ACGCTGGACTGGCATGAACTTCGGTGAAAAACCGCAGCAGGGAGGCAAACAAGCTAGCCACCACCACCAC
CACCACGTGTGAATTACAGGTGACCAGCTCGAATTTCCCCGATCGTTCAAACATTTGGCAATAAAGTTTC
TTAAGATTGAATCCTGTTGCCGGTCTTGCGATGATTATCATATAATTTCTGTTGAATTACGTTAAGCATG
TAATAATTAACATGTAATGCATGACGTTATTTATGAGATGGGTTTTTATGATTAGAGTCCCGCAATTATA
CATTTAATACGCGATAGAAAACAAAATATAGCGCGCAAACTAGGATAAATTATCGCGCGCGGTGTCATCT
ATGTTACTAGATCGGGAATTAAACTATCAGTGTTTGACAGGATATATTGGCGGGTAAACCTAAGAGAAAA
GAGCGTTTATTAGAATAATCGGATATTTAAAAGGGCGTGAAAAGGTTTATCCGTTCGTCCATTTGTATGT
GCATGCCAACCACAGGGTTCCCCTCGGGATCAAAGTACTTTGATCCAACCCCTCCGCTGCTATAGTGCAG
TCGGCTTCTGACGTTCAGTGCAGCCGTCTTCTGAAAACGACATGTCGCACAAGTCCTAAGTTACGCGACA
GGCTGCCGCCCTGCCCTTTTCCTGGCGTTTTCTTGTCGCGTGTTTTAGTCGCATAAAGTAGAATACTTGC
GACTAGAACCGGAGACATTACGCCATGAACAAGAGCGCCGCCGCTGGCCTGCTGGGCTATGCCCGCGTCA
GCACCGACGACCAGGACTTGACCAACCAACGGGCCGAACTGCACGCGGCCGGCTGCACCAAGCTGTTTTC
CGAGAAGATCACCGGCACCAGGCGCGACCGCCCGGAGCTGGCCAGGATGCTTGACCACCTACGCCCTGGC
GACGTTGTGACAGTGACCAGGCTAGACCGCCTGGCCCGCAGCACCCGCGACCTACTGGACATTGCCGAGC
GCATCCAGGAGGCCGGCGCGGGCCTGCGTAGCCTGGCAGAGCCGTGGGCCGACACCACCACGCCGGCCGG
CCGCATGGTGTTGACCGTGTTCGCCGGCATTGCCGAGTTCGAGCGTTCCCTAATCATCGACCGCACCCGG
AGCGGGCGCGAGGCCGCCAAGGCCCGAGGCGTGAAGTTTGGCCCCCGCCCTACCCTCACCCCGGCACAGA
TCGCGCACGCCCGCGAGCTGATCGACCAGGAAGGCCGCACCGTGAAAGAGGCGGCTGCACTGCTTGGCGT
GCATCGCTCGACCCTGTACCGCGCACTTGAGCGCAGCGAGGAAGTGACGCCCACCGAGGCCAGGCGGCGC
GGTGCCTTCCGTGAGGACGCATTGACCGAGGCCGACGCCCTGGCGGCCGCCGAGAATGAACGCCAAGAGG
AACAAGCATGAAACCGCACCAGGACGGCCAGGACGAACCGTTTTTCATTACCGAAGAGATCGAGGCGGAG
ATGATCGCGGCCGGGTACGTGTTCGAGCCGCCCGCGCACGTCTCAACCGTGCGGCTGCATGAAATCCTGG
CCGGTTTGTCTGATGCCAAGCTGGCGGCCTGGCCGGCCAGCTTGGCCGCTGAAGAAACCGAGCGCCGCCG
TCTAAAAAGGTGATGTGTATTTGAGTAAAACAGCTTGCGTCATGCGGTCGCTGCGTATATGATGCGATGA
GTAAATAAACAAATACGCAAGGGGAACGCATGAAGGTTATCGCTGTACTTAACCAGAAAGGCGGGTCAGG
CAAGACGACCATCGCAACCCATCTAGCCCGCGCCCTGCAACTCGCCGGGGCCGATGTTCTGTTAGTCGAT
TCCGATCCCCAGGGCAGTGCCCGCGATTGGGCGGCCGTGCGGGAAGATCAACCGCTAACCGTTGTCGGCA
TCGACCGCCCGACGATTGACCGCGACGTGAAGGCCATCGGCCGGCGCGACTTCGTAGTGATCGACGGAGC
GCCCCAGGCGGCGGACTTGGCTGTGTCCGCGATCAAGGCAGCCGACTTCGTGCTGATTCCGGTGCAGCCA
AGCCCTTACGACATATGGGCCACCGCCGACCTGGTGGAGCTGGTTAAGCAGCGCATTGAGGTCACGGATG
GAAGGCTACAAGCGGCCTTTGTCGTGTCGCGGGCGATCAAAGGCACGCGCATCGGCGGTGAGGTTGCCGA
GGCGCTGGCCGGGTACGAGCTGCCCATTCTTGAGTCCCGTATCACGCAGCGCGTGAGCTACCCAGGCACT
GCCGCCGCCGGCACAACCGTTCTTGAATCAGAACCCGAGGGCGACGCTGCCCGCGAGGTCCAGGCGCTGG
CCGCTGAAATTAAATCAAAACTCATTTGAGTTAATGAGGTAAAGAGAAAATGAGCAAAAGCACAAACACG
CTAAGTGCCGGCCGTCCGAGCGCACGCAGCAGCAAGGCTGCAACGTTGGCCAGCCTGGCAGACACGCCAG
CCATGAAGCGGGTCAACTTTCAGTTGCCGGCGGAGGATCACACCAAGCTGAAGATGTACGCGGTACGCCA
AGGCAAGACCATTACCGAGCTGCTATCTGAATACATCGCGCAGCTACCAGAGTAAATGAGCAAATGAATA
AATGAGTAGATGAATTTTAGCGGCTAAAGGAGGCGGCATGGAAAATCAAGAACAACCAGGCACCGACGCC
GTGGAATGCCCCATGTGTGGAGGAACGGGCGGTTGGCCAGGCGTAAGCGGCTGGGTTGCCTGCCGGCCCT
GCAATGGCACTGGAACCCCCAAGCCCGAGGAATCGGCGTGAGCGGTCGCAAACCATCCGGCCCGGTACAA
ATCGGCGCGGCGCTGGGTGATGACCTGGTGGAGAAGTTGAAGGCCGCGCAGGCCGCCCAGCGGCAACGCA
TCGAGGCAGAAGCACGCCCCGGTGAATCGTGGCAAGCGGCCGCTGATCGAATCCGCAAAGAATCCCGGCA
ACCGCCGGCAGCCGGTGCGCCGTCGATTAGGAAGCCGCCCAAGGGCGACGAGCAACCAGATTTTTTCGTT
CCGATGCTCTATGACGTGGGCACCCGCGATAGTCGCAGCATCATGGACGTGGCCGTTTTCCGTCTGTCGA
AGCGTGACCGACGAGCTGGCGAGGTGATCCGCTACGAGCTTCCAGACGGGCACGTAGAGGTTTCCGCAGG
GCCGGCCGGCATGGCCAGTGTGTGGGATTACGACCTGGTACTGATGGCGGTTTCCCATCTAACCGAATCC
ATGAACCGATACCGGGAAGGGAAGGGAGACAAGCCCGGCCGCGTGTTCCGTCCACACGTTGCGGACGTAC
TCAAGTTCTGCCGGCGAGCCGATGGCGGAAAGCAGAAAGACGACCTGGTAGAAACCTGCATTCGGTTAAA
CACCACGCACGTTGCCATGCAGCGTACGAAGAAGGCCAAGAACGGCCGCCTGGTGACGGTATCCGAGGGT
GAAGCCTTGATTAGCCGCTACAAGATCGTAAAGAGCGAAACCGGGCGGCCGGAGTACATCGAGATCGAGC
TAGCTGATTGGATGTACCGCGAGATCACAGAAGGCAAGAACCCGGACGTGCTGACGGTTCACCCCGATTA
CTTTTTGATCGATCCCGGCATCGGCCGTTTTCTCTACCGCCTGGCACGCCGCGCCGCAGGCAAGGCAGAA
GCCAGATGGTTGTTCAAGACGATCTACGAACGCAGTGGCAGCGCCGGAGAGTTCAAGAAGTTCTGTTTCA
CCGTGCGCAAGCTGATCGGGTCAAATGACCTGCCGGAGTACGATTTGAAGGAGGAGGCGGGGCAGGCTGG
CCCGATCCTAGTCATGCGCTACCGCAACCTGATCGAGGGCGAAGCATCCGCCGGTTCCTAATGTACGGAG
CAGATGCTAGGGCAAATTGCCCTAGCAGGGGAAAAAGGTCGAAAAGGTCTCTTTCCTGTGGATAGCACGT
ACATTGGGAACCCAAAGCCGTACATTGGGAACCGGAACCCGTACATTGGGAACCCAAAGCCGTACATTGG
GAACCGGTCACACATGTAAGTGACTGATATAAAAGAGAAAAAAGGCGATTTTTCCGCCTAAAACTCTTTA
AAACTTATTAAAACTCTTAAAACCCGCCTGGCCTGTGCATAACTGTCTGGCCAGCGCACAGCCGAAGAGC
TGCAAAAAGCGCCTACCCTTCGGTCGCTGCGCTCCCTACGCCCCGCCGCTTCGCGTCGGCCTATCGCGGC
CGCTGGCCGCTCAAAAATGGCTGGCCTACGGCCAGGCAATCTACCAGGGCGCGGACAAGCCGCGCCGTCG
CCACTCGACCGCCGGCGCCCACATCAAGGCACCCTGCCTCGCGCGTTTCGGTGATGACGGTGAAAACCTC
TGACACATGCAGCTCCCGGAGACGGTCACAGCTTGTCTGTAAGCGGATGCCGGGAGCAGACAAGCCCGTC
AGGGCGCGTCAGCGGGTGTTGGCGGGTGTCGGGGCGCAGCCATGACCCAGTCACGTAGCGATAGCGGAGT
GTATACTGGCTTAACTATGCGGCATCAGAGCAGATTGTACTGAGAGTGCACCATATGCGGTGTGAAATAC
CGCACAGATGCGTAAGGAGAAAATACCGCATCAGGCGCTCTTCCGCTTCCTCGCTCACTGACTCGCTGCG
CTCGGTCGTTCGGCTGCGGCGAGCGGTATCAGCTCACTCAAAGGCGGTAATACGGTTATCCACAGAATCA
GGGGATAACGCAGGAAAGAACATGTGAGCAAAAGGCCAGCAAAAGGCCAGGAACCGTAAAAAGGCCGCGT
TGCTGGCGTTTTTCCATAGGCTCCGCCCCCCTGACGAGCATCACAAAAATCGACGCTCAAGTCAGAGGTG
GCGAAACCCGACAGGACTATAAAGATACCAGGCGTTTCCCCCTGGAAGCTCCCTCGTGCGCTCTCCTGTT
CCGACCCTGCCGCTTACCGGATACCTGTCCGCCTTTCTCCCTTCGGGAAGCGTGGCGCTTTCTCATAGCT
CACGCTGTAGGTATCTCAGTTCGGTGTAGGTCGTTCGCTCCAAGCTGGGCTGTGTGCACGAACCCCCCGT
TCAGCCCGACCGCTGCGCCTTATCCGGTAACTATCGTCTTGAGTCCAACCCGGTAAGACACGACTTATCG
CCACTGGCAGCAGCCACTGGTAACAGGATTAGCAGAGCGAGGTATGTAGGCGGTGCTACAGAGTTCTTGA
AGTGGTGGCCTAACTACGGCTACACTAGAAGGACAGTATTTGGTATCTGCGCTCTGCTGAAGCCAGTTAC
CTTCGGAAAAAGAGTTGGTAGCTCTTGATCCGGCAAACAAACCACCGCTGGTAGCGGTGGTTTTTTTGTT
TGCAAGCAGCAGATTACGCGCAGAAAAAAAGGATCTCAAGAAGATCCTTTGATCTTTTCTACGGGGTCTG
ACGCTCAGTGGAACGAAAACTCACGTTAA
