>Addgene plasmid #84196 | Osa-pCAMBIA-1301-STTM164 | depositor partial sequence | sequence record 174485 | STTM164
CATTTGGAGAGGACAGCCCAAGCTTGGTACCCTCACGTGCCCGTATGCTTCTCCAGTTGTTGTTGTTATG
GTCTAATTTAAATATGGTCTAAAGAAGAAGAATCTCACGTGCCCGTATGCTTCTCCAGGATCCACTAGTG
AATTCGGTACGCTGAAATCACCAG
