[The description below was written by a language model from this plasmid's Addgene catalogue record.]
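Description:
Osa-pCAMBIA-1301-STTM164 is a plant binary vector built on the pCAMBIA-1301 backbone (about 11.8 kb without insert) and designed to interfere with miR164 function in rice. pCAMBIA-series vectors are T-DNA binary plasmids normally used for Agrobacterium-mediated plant transformation, although the record itself does not name a delivery route. It is propagated in E. coli under combined chloramphenicol and kanamycin selection, and hygromycin serves as the selectable marker for transformed plant tissue. The catalogue entry also lists bacterial and yeast expression among its vector types, but the stated purpose is entirely plant-directed. Copy number is recorded as unknown, and no feature table is available, so origins of replication and other backbone elements cannot be confirmed from the record.

The payload is a roughly 2.9 kb cassette inserted at PacI sites, in which a doubled 35S (2x35S) promoter drives a short tandem target mimic (STTM) directed against the rice miR164 family, several of whose precursor loci are referenced in the record. In the STTM approach, a transcript carries two miRNA-binding sites joined by a short spacer. Each site is complementary to the miRNA but mismatched at the cleavage position, so the transcript resists slicing and instead sequesters the small RNA and triggers its destruction. This reduces functional miR164 and derepresses its endogenous targets, which allows loss-of-function analysis of a miRNA family that would be hard to knock out gene by gene. The depositor notes that the STTM sequence may differ slightly from the reference sequences and says these differences are not expected to affect function.
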