Addgene plasmid #84196: Osa-pCAMBIA-1301-STTM164
Purpose: Disturb the expression of miR164 in rice
Depositing lab: Guiliang Tang. Depositing organization: Michigan Technological University. Publication: Effective small RNA destruction by the expression of a short tandem target mimic in Arabidopsis. Yan J, Gu Y, Jia X, Kang W, Pan S, Tang X, Chen X, Tang G. Plant Cell. 2012 Feb;24(2):415-27. doi: 10.1105/tpc.111.094144. Epub 2012 Feb 17. PubMed 22345490.
Backbone
  Vector backbone: pCAMBIA-1301
  Backbone manufacturer: CAMBIA Company
  Backbone size w/o insert (bp): 11827
  Vector type: Bacterial Expression, Yeast Expression, Plant Expression
  Selectable markers: Hygromycin
Growth in bacteria
  Bacterial resistance: Chloramphenicol and Kanamycin, 25 & 50 μg/mL
  Growth temperature: 37°C
  Growth strain: DH5alpha
  Copy number: Unknown
Gene/Insert
  Gene/Insert name: miR164 (alt name: Osa-miR164)
  Species: Rice
  Insert size (bp): 2864
  GenBank ID: miRBase (MI0000668, MI0000669, MI0001103-MI0001105, MI0001159)
  Promoter: 2x35S
  Cloning method: Restriction Enzyme; 5′ cloning site PacI (unknown if destroyed); 3′ cloning site PacI (unknown if destroyed)
  Sequencing primers: 5′ 35S promoter; 3′ AGGTTTAGTCGTCTCGTGTCTG
Terms and licenses: Academic/Nonprofit Terms; Industry Terms: Not Available to Industry
Depositor comments: This plasmid used to disturb miR164’s expression by STTM method invented by Dr. Guiliang Tang’s Lab in Michigan Technological University (Plant cell, 2012), Houghton, MI, USA. The method used to construct this plasmid refers to Tang et al., (Methods, 2012) with minor revision. The STTM sequence in this plasmid may contain discrepancies compared to the reference sequence(s). According to the depositing lab, these mutations should not affect plasmid function. For additional published information regarding this plasmid, please see https://www.cell.com/molecular-plant/pdf/S1674-2052(18)30275-2.pdf?_returnURL=https%3A%2F%2Flinkinghub.elsevier.com%2Fretrieve%2Fpii%2FS1674205218302752%3Fshowall%3Dtrue#
How to cite: Osa-pCAMBIA-1301-STTM164 was a gift from Guiliang Tang (Addgene plasmid # 84196 ; http://n2t.net/addgene:84196 ; RRID:Addgene_84196)
